>Addgene plasmid #38894 | CAMK2G | depositor partial sequence | sequence record 48952 | CAMK2G sequence 1026 bps
ATGCACCATCATCATCATCATTCTTCTGGTGTAGATCTGGGTACCGAGAACCTGTACTTCCAATCCATGG
CCACCTGCACACGTTTCACCGACGACTACCAGCTCTTCGAGGAGCTTGGCAAGGGTGCTTTCTCTGTGGT
CCGCAGGTGTGTGAAGAAAACCCCCACGCAGGAGTACGCAGCAAAAATCATCAATACCAAGAAATTGTCT
GCCCGGGATCACCAGAAACTAGAACGTGAGGCTCGGATATGTCGACTTCTGAAACATCCAAACATCGTGC
GCCTCCATGACAGTATTTCTGAAGAAGGGTTTCACTACCTCGTGTTTGACCTTGTTACCGGCGGGGAGCT
GTTTGAAGACATTGTGGCCAGAGAGTACTACAGTGAAGCAGATGCCAGCCACTGTATACATCAGATTCTG
GAGAGTGTTAACCACATCCACCAGCATGACATCGTCCACAGGGACCTGAAGCCTGAGAACCTGCTGCTGG
CGAGTAAATGCAAGGGTGCCGCCGTCAAGCTGGCTGATTTTGGCCTAGCCATCGAAGTACAGGGAGAGCA
GCAGGCTTGGTTTGGTTTTGCTGGCACCCCAGGTTACTTGTCCCCTGAGGTCTTGAGGAAAGATCCCTAT
GGAAAACCTGTGGATATCTGGGCCTGCGGGGTCATCCTGTATATCCTCCTGGTGGGCTATCCTCCCTTCT
GGGATGAGGATCAGCACAAGCTGTATCAGCAGATCAAGGCTGGAGCCTATGATTTCCCATCACCAGAATG
GGACACGGTAACTCCTGAAGCCAAGAACTTGATCAACCAGATGCTGACCATAAACCCAGCAAAGCGCATC
ACGGCTGACCAGGCTCTCAAGCACCCGTGGGTCTGTCAACGATCCACGGTGGCATCCATGATGCATCGTC
AGGAGACTGTGGAGTGTTTGCGCAAGTTCAATGCCCGGAGAAAACTGAAGGGTGCCATCCTCACGACCAT
GCTTGTCTCCAGGAACTTCTCAGTTGGCTGACAGTAAAGGTGGATA
