>Addgene plasmid #38894 | CAMK2G | addgene partial sequence | sequence record 51218 | T7 5'-TAATACGACTCACTATAGGG-3'
TAAGAAGGAGATATACATATGCACCATCATCATCATCATTCTTCTGGTGTAGATCTGGGTACCGAGAACC
TGTACTTCCAATCCATGGCCACCTGCACACGTTTCACCGACGACTACCAGCTCTTCGAGGAGCTTGGCAA
GGGTGCTTTCTCTGTGGTCCGCAGGTGTGTGAAGAAAACCCCCACGCAGGAGTACGCAGCAAAAATCATC
AATACCAAGAAATTGTCTGCCCGGGATCACCAGAAACTAGAACGTGAGGCTCGGATATGTCGACTTCTGA
AACATCCAAACATCGTGCGCCTCCATGACAGTATTTCTGAAGAAGGGTTTCACTACCTCGTGTTTGACCT
TGTTACCGGCGGGGAGCTGTTTGAAGACATTGTGGCCAGAGAGTACTACAGTGAAGCAGATGCCAGCCAC
TGTATACATCAGATTCTGGAGAGTGTTAACCACATCCACCAGCATGACATCGTCCACAGGGACCTGAAGC
CTGAGAACCTGCTGCTGGCGAGTAAATGCAAGGGTGCCGCCGTCAAGCTGGCTGATTTTGGCCTAGCCAT
CGAAGTACAGGGAGAGCAGCAGGCTTGGTTTGGTTTTGCTGGCACCCCAGGTTACTTGTCCCCTGAGGTC
TTGAGGAAAGATCCCTATGGAAAACCTGTGGATATCTGGGCCTGCGGGGTCATCCTGTATATCCTCCTGG
TGGGCTATCCTCCCTTCTGGGATGAGGATCAGCACAAGCTGTATCAGCAGATCAAGGCTGGAGCCTATGA
TTTCCCATCACCAGAATGGGACACGGTAACTCCTGAAGCCAAGAACTTGATCAACCAGATGCTGACCATA
AACCCAGCAAAGCGCATCACGGCTGACCAGGCTCTCAAGCACCCGTGGGTCTGTCAACGATCCACGGTGG
CATCCATGATGC
