[The description below was written by a language model from this plasmid's Addgene catalogue record.]
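Description:
CAMK2G is a bacterial expression plasmid built on the pNIC28-Bsa4 backbone from the SGC, a vector designed for ligation-independent cloning of protein-coding fragments for recombinant production in E. coli. It is maintained under kanamycin selection and is recorded as low copy. The record does not list the origin of replication or explicitly name the promoter. However, the recommended sequencing primers anneal to T7 and T7-terminator sites. This indicates that the insert sits within a T7-type expression cassette, which would normally be driven in a host strain supplying T7 RNA polymerase.

The insert is a 1026 bp fragment of human CAMK2G, encoding calcium/calmodulin-dependent protein kinase II gamma (isoform 1). The catalogue entry cautions that it may not represent the full open reading frame, which is typical of constructs trimmed to a well-behaved domain for crystallography. The exact domain boundaries are not given. The protein is expressed with an N-terminal histidine tag followed by a TEV protease cleavage site. The tag allows capture by immobilised metal affinity chromatography, and TEV cleavage then removes it to leave near-native protein.

The stated purpose is bacterial expression for structure determination, and the insert is linked to a deposited Protein Data Bank structure. The plasmid therefore suits the production of purified CaMKII gamma protein for crystallographic, biophysical or biochemical studies. No feature table accompanies the record, so details of other backbone elements cannot be confirmed from the information provided.
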