Addgene plasmid #38894: CAMK2G
Purpose: Bacterial expression for structure determination; may not be full ORF
Depositing lab: Nicola Burgess-Brown. Depositing organization: University of Oxford.
Backbone
  Vector backbone: pNIC28-Bsa4
  Backbone manufacturer: SGC
  Vector type: Bacterial Expression
Growth in bacteria
  Bacterial resistance: Kanamycin, 50 μg/mL
  Growth temperature: 37°C
  Growth strain: Mach1
  Copy number: Low Copy
Gene/Insert
  Gene/Insert name: CAMK2G (alt names: calcium/calmodulin-dependent protein kinase (CaM kinase) II gamma [isoform 1]; PDB:2V7O)
  Species: H. sapiens (human)
  Insert size (bp): 1026
  Entrez Gene: CAMK2G (a.k.a. CAMK, CAMK-II, CAMKG, MRD59)
  Tag / fusion protein: His Tev (N terminal on insert)
  Cloning method: Ligation Independent Cloning
  Sequencing primers: 5′ T7; 3′ T7-term
Terms and licenses: Academic/Nonprofit Terms; Industry Terms: Not Available to Industry
How to cite: CAMK2G was a gift from Nicola Burgess-Brown (Addgene plasmid # 38894 ; http://n2t.net/addgene:38894 ; RRID:Addgene_38894)
